>Addgene plasmid #207935 | pKD011 | addgene full sequence | sequence record 415343 | Addgene NGS Result
TAACGAATTACCATGGCACCTGCTGCAACCTCGACGAGTCAGTAATAAACGGCGTCAAAGTGGTTGCAGC
CGGCACACACGAGTCGTGTTTATCAACTCAAAGCACAAATACTTTTCCTCAACCTAAAAATAAGGCAATT
AGCCAAAAACAACTTTGCGTGTAAACAACGCTCAATACACGTGTCATTTTATTATTAGCTATTGCTTCAC
CGCCTTAGCTTTCTCGTGACCTAGTCGTCCTCGTCTTTTCTTCTTCTTCTTCTATAAAACAATACCCAAA
GAGCTCTTCTTCTTCACAATTCAGATTTCAATTTCTCAAAATCTTAAAAACTTTCTCTCAATTCTCTCTA
CCGTGATCAAGGTAAATTTCTGTGTTCCTTATTCTCTCAAAATCTTCGATTTTGTTTTCGTTCGATCCCA
ATTTCGTATATGTTCTTTGGTTTAGATTCTGTTAATCTTAGATCGAAGACGATTTTCTGGGTTTGATCGT
TAGATATCATCTTAATTCTCGATTAGGGTTTCATAGATATCATCCGATTTGTTCAAATAATTTGAGTTTT
GTCGAATAATTACTCTTCGATTTGTGATTTCTATCTAGATCTGGTGTTAGTTTCTAGTTTGTGCGATCGA
ATTTGTAGATTAATCTGAGTTTTTCTGATTAACAAACAATGGCACCAAAAGCCGGAAAGAAACCAGCAGA
GAAAAAGCCCGCAGAGAAAGCTCCAGCAGAAGAAGAGAAAGTAGCCGAAAAAGCACCAGCAGAGAAGAAA
CCAAAAGCCGGAAAAAAACTACCAAAAGAAGCAGTCACCGGAGGAGTCGAGAAGAAGAAGAAACGAGTCA
AGAAAAGCACAGAGACATACAAGATCTACATCTTCAAGGTGTTGAAACAAGTTCATCCAGATATTGGAAT
CTCAAGTAAAGCTATGGGGATTATGAACAGTTTTATCAATGATATATTCGAGAAACTTGCGCAAGAAGCT
TCAAAATTAGCTAGGTATAATAAGAAACCTACGATTACTTCTAGGGAGATTCAGACAGCTGTTAGACTAG
TGTTACCTGGTGAACTTGCTAAGCATGCTGTTTCTGAAGGAACTAAGGCTGTTACTAAGTTTACTAGCTC
TTCAGGTTCGACAGCCGCTAGTGCGTCTGCATCAGGGAGTGGTTCCGGAAGCGGCTCTGGATCGGGCTCA
GGGAGTGGTTCCGGCAGCGGCTCTGGATCGGCGGCCGCTGCAGGCTCCGCTGCTGCTTCAGGTTCTGGCT
CCGGATCTGGCTCAGGTAGTGGGTCCGGATCAGGATCAGGTTCGGGTTCAGGGTCCGGATCTGGTTCCGG
CTCTTCAAGTTCAGGTGCTAGCGGTGGCAGCGGTGGCACTAGTGGTGGAGGCGGATCCATGGTGAGCAAG
GGCGAGGAGCTGTTCACCGGGGTGGTGCCCATCCTGGTCGAGCTGGACGGCGACGTAAACGGCCACAAGT
TCAGCGTGTCCGGCGAGGGCGAGGGCGATGCCACCTACGGCAAGCTGACCCTGAAGTTCATCTGCACCAC
CGGCAAGCTGCCCGTGCCCTGGCCCACCCTCGTGACCACCCTGTCCTGGGGCGTGCAGTGCTTCGCCCGC
TACCCCGACCACATGAAGCAGCACGACTTCTTCAAGTCCGCCATGCCCGAAGGCTACGTCCAGGAGCGCA
CCATCTTCTTCAAGGACGACGGCAACTACAAGACCCGCGCCGAGGTGAAGTTCGAGGGCGACACCCTGGT
GAACCGCATCGAGCTGAAGGGCATCGACTTCAAGGAGGACGGCAACATCCTGGGGCACAAGCTGGAGTAC
AACTACTTTAGCGACAACGTCTATATCACCGCCGACAAGCAGAAGAACGGCATCAAGGCCAACTTCAAGA
TCCGCCACAACATCGAGGACGGCGGCGTGCAGCTCGCCGACCACTACCAGCAGAACACCCCCATCGGCGA
CGGCCCCGTGCTGCTGCCCGACAACCACTACCTGAGCACCCAGTCCAAGCTGAGCAAAGACCCCAACGAG
AAGCGCGATCACATGGTCCTGCTGGAGTTCGTGACCGCCGCCGGGATCACTCTCGGCATGGACGAGCTGT
ACAAGTAGCTGCGAGCTCATATGAAGATGAAGATGAAATATTTGGTGTGTCAAATAAATAGCTTGTGTGC
TTAAGTTTGTGTTTTTTTCTTGGCTTGTTGTGTTATGAATTTGTGGCTTTTTCTAATATTAAATGAATGT
AAGATCTCATTATAATGAATAAACAAATGTTTCTATAATCCATTGTGAATGTTTTGTTGGATCTCTTCTG
CAGCATATAACTACTGTATGTGCTATGGTATGGACTATGGAATATGATTAAAGATAAGGAATTCACTAAG
TGACACATGACCATAGGAGAACGTATGTCATATGGCAGGTGCTCGAGCAATTCTGACAGGATATATTGGC
GGGTAAACCTAAGAGAAAAGAGCGTTTATTAGAATAATCGGATATTTAAAAGGGCGTGAAAAGGTTTATC
CGTTCGTCCATTTGTATGTGCATGCCAACCACAGGGTTCCCCTCGGGATCAAAGTACTTTGATCCAACCC
CTCCGCTGCTATAGTGCAGTCGGCTTCTGACGTTCAGTGCAGCCGTCATCTGAAAACGACATGTCGCACA
AGTCCTAAGTTACGCGACAGGCTGCCGCCCTGCCCTTTTCCTGGCGTTTTCTTGTCGCGTGTTTTAGTCG
CATAAAGTAGAATACTTGCGACTAGAACCGGAGACATTACGCCATGAACAAGAGCGCCGCCGCTGGCCTG
CTGGGCTATGCCCGCGTCAGCACCGACGACCAGGACTTGACCAACCAACGGGCCGAACTGCACGCGGCCG
GCTGCACCAAGCTGTTTTCCGAGAAGATCACCGGCACCAGGCGCGACCGCCCGGAGCTGGCCAGGATGCT
TGACCACCTACGCCCTGGCGACGTTGTGACAGTGACCAGGCTAGACCGCCTGGCCCGCAGCACCCGCGAC
CTACTGGACATTGCCGAGCGCATCCAGGAGGCCGGCGCGGGCCTGCGTAGCCTGGCAGAGCCGTGGGCCG
ACACCACCACGCCGGCCGGCCGCATGGTGTTGACCGTGTTCGCCGGCATTGCCGAGTTCGAGCGTTCCCT
AATCATCGACCGCACCCGGAGCGGGCGCGAGGCCGCCAAGGCCCGAGGCGTGAAGTTTGGCCCCCGCCCT
ACCCTCACCCCGGCACAGATCGCGCACGCCCGCGAGCTGATCGACCAGGAAGGCCGCACCGTGAAAGAGG
CGGCTGCACTGCTTGGCGTGCATCGCTCGACCCTGTACCGCGCACTTGAGCGCAGCGAGGAAGTGACGCC
CACCGAGGCCAGGCGGCGCGGTGCCTTCCGTGAGGACGCATTGACCGAGGCCGACGCCCTGGCGGCCGCC
GAGAATGAACGCCAAGAGGAACAAGCATGAAACCGCACCAGGACGGCCAGGACGAACCGTTTTTCATTAC
CGAAGAGATCGAGGCGGAGATGATCGCGGCCGGGTACGTGTTCGAGCCGCCCGCGCACCTCTCAACCGTG
CGGCTGCATGAAATCCTGGCCGGTTTGTCTGATGCCAAGCTGGCGGCCTGGCCGGCCAGCTTGGCCGCTG
AAGAAACCGAGCGCCGCCGTCTAAAAAGGTGATGTGTATTTGAGTAAAACAGCTTGCGTCATGCGGTCGC
TGCGTATATGATGCGATGAGTAAATAAACAAATACGCAAGGGGAACGCATGAAGGTTATCGCTGTACTTA
ACCAGAAAGGCGGGTCAGGCAAGACGACCATCGCAACCCATCTAGCCCGCGCCCTGCAACTCGCCGGGGC
CGATGTTCTGTTAGTCGATTCCGATCCCCAGGGCAGTGCCCGCGATTGGGCGGCCGTGCGGGAAGATCAA
CCGCTAACCGTTGTCGGCATCGACCGCCCGACGATTGACCGCGACGTGAAGGCCATCGGCCGGCGCGACT
TCGTAGTGATCGACGGAGCGCCCCAGGCGGCGGACTTGGCTGTGTCCGCGATCAAGGCAGCCGACTTCGT
GCTGATTCCGGTGCAGCCAAGCCCTTACGACATATGGGCCACCGCCGACCTGGTGGAGCTGGTTAAGCAG
CGCATTGAGGTCACGGATGGAAGGCTACAAGCGGCCTTTGTCGTGTCGCGGGCGATCAAAGGCACGCGCA
TCGGCGGTGAGGTTGCCGAGGCGCTGGCCGGGTACGAGCTGCCCATTCTTGAGTCCCGTATCACGCAGCG
CGTGAGCTACCCAGGCACTGCCGCCGCCGGCACAACCGTTCTTGAATCAGAACCCGAGGGCGACGCTGCC
CGCGAGGTCCAGGCGCTGGCCGCTGAAATTAAATCAAAACTCATTTGAGTTAATGAGGTAAAGAGAAAAT
GAGCAAAAGCACAAACACGCTAAGTGCCGGCCGTCCGAGCGCACGCAGCAGCAAGGCTGCAACGTTGGCC
AGCCTGGCAGACACGCCAGCCATGAAGCGGGTCAACTTTCAGTTGCCGGCGGAGGATCACACCAAGCTGA
AGATGTACGCGGTACGCCAAGGCAAGACCATTACCGAGCTGCTATCTGAATACATCGCGCAGCTACCAGA
GTAAATGAGCAAATGAATAAATGAGTAGATGAATTTTAGCGGCTAAAGGAGGCGGCATGGAAAATCAAGA
ACAACCAGGCACCGACGCCGTGGAATGCCCCATGTGTGGAGGAACGGGCGGTTGGCCAGGCGTAAGCGGC
TGGGTTGCCTGCCGGCCCTGCAATGGCACTGGAACCCCCAAGCCCGAGGAATCGGCGTGAGCGGTCGCAA
ACCATCCGGCCCGGTACAAATCGGCGCGGCGCTGGGTGATGACCTGGTGGAGAAGTTGAAGGCCGCGCAG
GCCGCCCAGCGGCAACGCATCGAGGCAGAAGCACGCCCCGGTGAATCGTGGCAAGCGGCCGCTGATCGAA
TCCGCAAAGAATCCCGGCAACCGCCGGCAGCCGGTGCGCCGTCGATTAGGAAGCCGCCCAAGGGCGACGA
GCAACCAGATTTTTTCGTTCCGATGCTCTATGACGTGGGCACCCGCGATAGTCGCAGCATCATGGACGTG
GCCGTTTTCCGTCTGTCGAAGCGTGACCGACGAGCTGGCGAGGTGATCCGCTACGAGCTTCCAGACGGGC
ACGTAGAGGTTTCCGCAGGGCCGGCCGGCATGGCCAGTGTGTGGGATTACGACCTGGTACTGATGGCGGT
TTCCCATCTAACCGAATCCATGAACCGATACCGGGAAGGGAAGGGAGACAAGCCCGGCCGCGTGTTCCGT
CCACACGTTGCGGACGTACTCAAGTTCTGCCGGCGAGCCGATGGCGGAAAGCAGAAAGACGACCTGGTAG
AAACCTGCATTCGGTTAAACACCACGCACGTTGCCATGCAGCGTACGAAGAAGGCCAAGAACGGCCGCCT
GGTGACGGTATCCGAGGGTGAAGCCTTGATTAGCCGCTACAAGATCGTAAAGAGCGAAACCGGGCGGCCG
GAGTACATCGAGATCGAGCTAGCTGATTGGATGTACCGCGAGATCACAGAAGGCAAGAACCCGGACGTGC
TGACGGTTCACCCCGATTACTTTTTGATCGATCCCGGCATCGGCCGTTTTCTCTACCGCCTGGCACGCCG
CGCCGCAGGCAAGGCAGAAGCCAGATGGTTGTTCAAGACGATCTACGAACGCAGTGGCAGCGCCGGAGAG
TTCAAGAAGTTCTGTTTCACCGTGCGCAAGCTGATCGGGTCAAATGACCTGCCGGAGTACGATTTGAAGG
AGGAGGCGGGGCAGGCTGGCCCGATCCTAGTCATGCGCTACCGCAACCTGATCGAGGGCGAAGCATCCGC
CGGTTCCTAATGTACGGAGCAGATGCTAGGGCAAATTGCCCTAGCAGGGGAAAAAGGTCGAAAAGGACTC
TTTCCTGTGGATAGCACGTACATTGGGAACCCAAAGCCGTACATTGGGAACCGGAACCCGTACATTGGGA
ACCCAAAGCCGTACATTGGGAACCGGTCACACATGTAAGTGACTGATATAAAAGAGAAAAAAGGCGATTT
TTCCGCCTAAAACTCTTTAAAACTTATTAAAACTCTTAAAACCCGCCTGGCCTGTGCATAACTGTCTGGC
CAGCGCACAGCCGAAGAGCTGCAAAAAGCGCCTACCCTTCGGTCGCTGCGCTCCCTACGCCCCGCCGCTT
CGCGTCGGCCTATCGCGGCCGCTGGCCGCTCAAAAATGGCTGGCCTACGGCCAGGCAATCTACCAGGGCG
CGGACAAGCCGCGCCGTCGCCACTCGACCGCCGGCGCCCACATCAAGGCACCCTGCCTCGCGCGTTTCGG
TGATGACGGTGAAAACCTCTGACACATGCAGCTCCCGGTGACGGTCACAGCTTGTCTGTAAGCGGATGCC
GGGAGCAGACAAGCCCGTCAGGGCGCGTCAGCGGGTGTTGGCGGGTGTCGGGGCGCAGCCATGACCCAGT
CACGTAGCGATAGCGGAGTGTATACTGGCTTAACTATGCGGCATCAGAGCAGATTGTACTGAGAGTGCAC
CATATGCGGTGTGAAATACCGCACAGATGCGTAAGGAGAAAATACCGCATCAGGCGCTCTTCCGCTTCCT
CGCTCACTGACTCGCTGCGCTCGGTCGTTCGGCTGCGGCGAGCGGTATCAGCTCACTCAAAGGCGGTAAT
ACGGTTATCCACAGAATCAGGGGATAACGCAGGAAAGAACATGTGAGCAAAAGGCCAGCAAAAGGCCAGG
AACCGTAAAAAGGCCGCGTTGCTGGCGTTTTTCCATAGGCTCCGCCCCCCTGACGAGCATCACAAAAATC
GACGCTCAAGTCAGAGGTGGCGAAACCCGACAGGACTATAAAGATACCAGGCGTTTCCCCCTGGAAGCTC
CCTCGTGCGCTCTCCTGTTCCGACCCTGCCGCTTACCGGATACCTGTCCGCCTTTCTCCCTTCGGGAAGC
GTGGCGCTTTCTCATAGCTCACGCTGTAGGTATCTCAGTTCGGTGTAGGTCGTTCGCTCCAAGCTGGGCT
GTGTGCACGAACCCCCCGTTCAGCCCGACCGCTGCGCCTTATCCGGTAACTATCGTCTTGAGTCCAACCC
GGTAAGACACGACTTATCGCCACTGGCAGCAGCCACTGGTAACAGGATTAGCAGAGCGAGGTATGTAGGC
GGTGCTACAGAGTTCTTGAAGTGGTGGCCTAACTACGGCTACACTAGAAGGACAGTATTTGGTATCTGCG
CTCTGCTGAAGCCAGTTACCTTCGGAAAAAGAGTTGGTAGCTCTTGATCCGGCAAACAAACCACCGCTGG
TAGCGGTGGTTTTTTTGTTTGCAAGCAGCAGATTACGCGCAGAAAAAAAGGATCTCAAGAAGATCCTTTG
ATCTTTTCTACGGGGTCTGACGCTCAGTGGAACGAAAACTCACGTTAAGGGATTTTGGTCATGCATTCTA
GGTGATTAGAAAAACTCATCGAGCATCAAATGAAACTGCAATTTATTCATATCAGGATTATCAATACCAT
ATTTTTGAAAAAGCCGTTTCTGTAATGAAGGAGAAAACTCACCGAGGCAGTTCCATAGGATGGCAAGATC
CTGGTATCGGTCTGCGATTCCGACTCGTCCAACATCAATACAACCTATTAATTTCCCCTCGTCAAAAATA
AGGTTATCAAGTGAGAAATCACCATGAGTGACGACTGAATCCGGTGAGAATGGCAAAAGTTTATGCATTT
CTTTCCAGACTTGTTCAACAGGCCAGCCATTACGCTCGTCATCAAAATCACTCGCATCAACCAAACCGTT
ATTCATTCGTGATTGCGCCTGAGCGAGTCGAAATACGCGATCGCTGTTAAAAGGACAATTACAAACAGGA
ATCGAATGCAACCGGCGCAGGAACACTGCCAGCGCATCAACAATATTTTCACCTGAATCAGGATATTCTT
CTAATACCTGGAATGCTGTTTTCCCTGGGATCGCAGTGGTGAGTAACCATGCATCATCAGGAGTACGGAT
AAAATGCTTGATGGTCGGAAGAGGCATAAATTCCGTCAGCCAGTTTAGTCTGACCATCTCATCTGTAACA
TCATTGGCAACGCTACCTTTGCCATGTTTCAGAAACAACTCTGGCGCATCGGGCTTCCCATACAATCGGT
AGATTGTCGCACCTGATTGCCCGACATTATCGCGAGCCCATTTATACCCATATAAATCAGCATCCATGTT
GGAATTTAATCGCGGCCTTGAGCAAGACGTTTCCCGTTGAATATGGCTCATAACAGAACTTATTATTTCC
TTCCTCTTTTCTACAGTATTTAAAGATACCCCAAGAAGCTAATTATAACAAGACGAACTCCAATTCACTG
TTCCTTGCATTCTAAAACCTTAAATACCAGAAAACAGCTTTTTCAAAGTTGTTTTCAAAGTTGGCGTATA
ACATAGTATCGACGGAGCCGATTTTGAAACCGCGGTGATCACAGGCAGCAACGCTCTGTCATCGTTACAA
TCAACATGCTACCCTCCGCGAGATCATCCGTGTTTCAAACCCGGCAGCTTAGTTGCCGTTCTTCCGAATA
GCATCGGTAACATGAGCAAAGTCTGCCGCCTTACAACGGCTCTCCCGCTGACGCCGTCCCGGACTGATGG
GCTGCCTGTATCGAGTGGTGATTTTGTGCCGAGCTGCCGGTCGGGGAGCTGTTGGCTGGCTGGTGGCAGG
ATATATTGTGGTGTAAACA
Features (pLannotate 1.2.2; 13 found; start..end, strand, type, name):
    669..1121    +  CDS            H2B3_ARATH: Experimental evidence at protein level: Swiss-Prot protein existence level 1. Core component of nucleosome. Nucleosomes wrap and compact DNA into chromatin, limiting DNA accessibility to the cellular machineries which require DNA as a template. Histones thereby play a central role in transcription regulation, DNA repair, DNA replication and chromosomal stability. DNA accessibility is regulated via a complex set of post-translational modifications of histones, also called histone code, and nucleosome remodeling. From Arabidopsis thaliana (Mouse-ear cress).
   1389..2105    +  CDS            mTurquoise2: mTurquoise2 is a basic (constitutively fluorescent) cyan fluorescent protein published in 2012, derived from Aequorea victoria. It is reported to be a rapidly-maturing monomer with very low acid sensitivity.
   2120..2368    +  terminator     HSP terminator: efficient transcription terminator from the Arabidopsis thaliana heat shock protein 18.2 gene (Nagaya et al., 2010)
   2434..2458    +  misc_feature   RB T-DNA repeat: right border repeat from nopaline C58 T-DNA
   2798..3199    +  CDS            Y4CG_SINFN (fragment): Protein inferred from homology: Swiss-Prot protein existence level 3. From Sinorhizobium fredii (strain NBRC 101917 / NGR234).
   3759..4388    +  CDS            pVS1 StaA: stability protein from the Pseudomonas plasmid pVS1 (Heeb et al., 2000)
   4817..5890    +  CDS            pVS1 RepA: replication protein from the Pseudomonas plasmid pVS1 (Heeb et al., 2000)
   5956..6150    +  rep_origin     pVS1 oriV: origin of replication for the Pseudomonas plasmid pVS1 (Heeb et al., 2000)
   6353..6392    +  CDS            rop (fragment): Rop protein, which maintains plasmids at low copy number; rop
   6494..6634    +  misc_feature   bom: basis of mobility region from pBR322
   6820..7408    -  rep_origin     ori: high-copy-number ColE1/pMB1/pBR322/pUC origin of replication
   7496..8311    -  CDS            KanR: aminoglycoside phosphotransferase; aph(3')-Ia; confers resistance to kanamycin in bacteria or G418 (Geneticin®) in eukaryotes
   8744..8768    +  misc_feature   LB T-DNA repeat: left border repeat from nopaline C58 T-DNA
