[The description below was written by a language model from this plasmid's Addgene catalogue record and pLannotate feature annotations shown in this document.]
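Description:
pKD011 is a plant expression binary vector built on a pCAMBIA backbone and belonging to the GreenGate 2.0 cloning toolkit. It is catalogued as an empty backbone with no user insert, but it carries a premade transcriptional unit intended for "braiding", the toolkit's procedure for stacking several transcriptional units into one construct. The sequenced plasmid is 8,769 nt. In E. coli it replicates from a high-copy ColE1/pUC-type origin. The pVS1 oriV with its RepA replication protein and StaA stability protein supports maintenance in Agrobacterium. A pBR322 bom site and a remnant of rop are also present, typical of pCAMBIA-derived backbones. Bacterial selection is by kanamycin through an aph(3')-Ia gene located outside the T-DNA.

Nopaline-type left and right border repeats define the T-DNA. The annotated cargo between them is an Arabidopsis thaliana histone H2B coding sequence followed by the monomeric cyan fluorescent protein mTurquoise2, terminated by the Arabidopsis HSP18.2 heat shock protein terminator. According to the catalogue entry, this fusion is driven by the UBQ10 promoter. The feature table does not annotate that promoter, although an unannotated stretch lies upstream of the H2B sequence where it would be expected. Because H2B is a core nucleosome component, the fusion should label chromatin and so mark nuclei in cyan, even though the record words this as a "nuclei membrane marker". No plant selection marker is annotated in the T-DNA. The plasmid serves as a ready-made nuclear marker module into which further GreenGate transcriptional units can be added for Agrobacterium-mediated plant transformation and live imaging.
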