Addgene plasmid #207935: pKD011
Purpose: (Empty Backbone) Premade nuclei membrane marker, pUBQ10:H2B:mTurquoise2:tHSP18.2M, for braiding
Depositing lab: Alexis Maizel. Depositing organization: Universitaet Heidelberg. Publication: GreenGate 2.0: Backwards compatible addons for assembly of complex transcriptional units and their stacking with GreenGate. Piepers M, Erbstein K, Reyes-Hernandez J, Song C, Tessi T, Petrasiunaite V, Faerber N, Distel K, Maizel A. PLoS One. 2023 Sep 8;18(9):e0290097. doi: 10.1371/journal.pone.0290097. eCollection 2023. PubMed 37682951.
Backbone
  Vector backbone: pCAMBIA
  Vector type: Plant Expression
Growth in bacteria
  Bacterial resistance: Kanamycin, 50 μg/mL
  Growth temperature: 37°C
  Growth strain: DH5alpha
  Copy number: High Copy
Gene/Insert
  Gene/Insert name: None
Terms and licenses: Academic/Nonprofit Terms; Industry Terms: Not Available to Industry
How to cite: pKD011 was a gift from Alexis Maizel (Addgene plasmid # 207935 ; http://n2t.net/addgene:207935 ; RRID:Addgene_207935)
